>Addgene plasmid #46356 | pTK92_Lifeact-GFP | depositor full sequence | sequence record 65988 | pTK92_Lifeact-GFP sequence 5939 bps
TGCAGCCTGAATATGGGCCAAACAGGATATCTGTGGTAAGCAGTTCCTGCCCCGGCTCAGGGCCAAGAAC
AGATGGAACAGCTGAATATGGGCCAAACAGGATATCTGTGGTAAGCAGTTCCTGCCCCGGCTCAGGGCCA
AGAACAGATGGTCCCCAGATGCGGTCCAGCCCTCAGCAGTTTCTAGAGAACCATCAGATGTTTCCAGGGT
GCCCCAAGGACCTGAAATGACCCTGTGCCTTATTTGAACTAACCAATCAGTTCGCTTCTCGCTTCTGTTC
GCGCGCTTCTGCTCCCCGAGCTCAATAAAAGAGCCCACAACCCCTCACTCGGGGCGCCAGTCCTCCGATT
GACTGAGTCGCCCGGGTACCCGTGTATCCAATAAACCCTCTTGCAGTTGCATCCGACTTGTGGTCTCGCT
GTTCCTTGGGAGGGTCTCCTCTGAGTGATTGACTACCCGTCAGCGGGGGTCTTTCATTTGGGGGCTCGTC
CGGGATCGGGAGACCCCTGCCCAGGGACCACCGACCCACCACCGGGAGGTAAGCTGGCCAGCAACTTATC
TGTGTCTGTCCGATTGTCTAGTGTCTATGACTGATTTTATGCGCCTGCGTCGGTACTAGTTAGCTAACTA
GCTCTGTATCTGGCGGACCCGTGGTGGAACTGACGAGTTCTGAACACCCGGCCGCAACCCTGGGAGACGT
CCCAGGGACTTTGGGGGCCGTTTTTGTGGCCCGACCTGAGGAAGGGAGTCGATGTGGAATCCGACCCCGT
CAGGATATGTGGTTCTGGTAGGAGACGAGAACCTAAAACAGTTCCCGCCTCCGTCTGAATTTTTGCTTTC
GGTTTGGAACCGAAGCCGCGCGTCTTGTCTGCTGCAGCATCGTTCTGTGTTGTCTCTGTCTGACTGTGTT
TCTGTATTTGTCTGAAAATTAGGGCCAGACTGTTACCACTCCCTTAAGTTTGACCTTAGATCACTGGAAA
GATGTCGAGCGGCTCGCTCACAACCAGTCGGTAGATGTCAAGAAGAGACGTTGGGTTACCTTCTGCTCTG
CAGAATGGCCAACCTTTAACGTCGGATGGCCGCGAGACGGCACCTTTAACCGAGACCTCATCACCCAGGT
TAAGATCAAGGTCTTTTCACCTGGCCCGCATGGACACCCAGACCAGGTCCCCTACATCGTGACCTGGGAA
GCCTTGGCTTTTGACCCCCCTCCCTGGGTCAAGCCCTTTGTACACCCTAAGCCTCCGCCTCCTCTTCTTC
CATCCGCGCCGTCTCTCCCCCTTGAACCTCCTCTTTCGACCCCGCCTCAATCCTCCCTTTATCCAGCCCT
CACTCCTTCTCTAGGCGCCGGCCGGATCCGCCACCATGGGTGTCGCAGATTTGATCAAGAAATTCGAAAG
CATCTCAAAGGAAGAAGGAGGAGGATCGATGGTGAGCAAGGGCGAGGAGCTGTTCACCGGGGTGGTGCCC
ATCCTGGTCGAGCTGGACGGCGACGTAAACGGCCACAAGTTCAGCGTGTCCGGCGAGGGCGAGGGCGATG
CCACCTACGGCAAGCTGACCCTGAAGTTCATCTGCACCACCGGCAAGCTGCCCGTGCCCTGGCCCACCCT
CGTGACCACCCTGACCTACGGCGTGCAGTGCTTCAGCCGCTACCCCGACCACATGAAGCAGCACGACTTC
TTCAAGTCCGCCATGCCCGAAGGCTACGTCCAGGAGCGCACCATCTTCTTCAAGGACGACGGCAACTACA
AGACCCGCGCCGAGGTGAAGTTCGAGGGCGACACCCTGGTGAACCGCATCGAGCTGAAGGGCATCGACTT
CAAGGAGGACGGCAACATCCTGGGGCACAAGCTGGAGTACAACTACAACAGCCACAACGTCTATATCATG
GCCGACAAGCAGAAGAACGGCATCAAGGTGAACTTCAAGATCCGCCACAACATCGAGGACGGCAGCGTGC
AGCTCGCCGACCACTACCAGCAGAACACCCCCATCGGCGACGGCCCCGTGCTGCTGCCCGACAACCACTA
CCTGAGCACCCAGTCCGCCCTGAGCAAAGACCCCAACGAGAAGCGCGATCACATGGTCCTGCTGGAGTTC
GTGACCGCCGCCGGGATCACTCTCGGCATGGACGAGCTGTACAAGTAAGAATTCGCCAGCACAGTGGTCG
ACCCTGTGGAATGTGTGTCAGTTAGGGTGTGGAAAGTCCCCAGGCTCCCCAGCAGGCAGAAGTATGCAAA
GCATGCATCTCAATTAGTCAGCAACCAGGTGTGGAAAGTCCCCAGGCTCCCCAGCAGGCAGAAGTATGCA
AAGCATGCATCTCAATTAGTCAGCAACCATAGTCCCGCCCCTAACTCCGCCCATCCCGCCCCTAACTCCG
CCCAGTTCCGCCCATTCTCCGCCCCATGGCTGACTAATTTTTTTTATTTATGCAGAGGCCGAGGCCGCCT
CGGCCTCTGAGCTATTCCAGAAGTAGTGAGGAGGCTTTTTTGGAGGCCTAGGCTTTTGCAAAAAGCTTAC
CATGACCGAGTACAAGCCCACGGTGCGCCTCGCCACCCGCGACGACGTCCCCAGGGCCGTACGCACCCTC
GCCGCCGCGTTCGCCGACTACCCCGCCACGCGCCACACCGTCGATCCGGACCGCCACATCGAGCGGGTCA
CCGAGCTGCAAGAACTCTTCCTCACGCGCGTCGGGCTCGACATCGGCAAGGTGTGGGTCGCGGACGACGG
CGCCGCGGTGGCGGTCTGGACCACGCCGGAGAGCGTCGAAGCGGGGGCGGTGTTCGCCGAGATCGGCCCG
CGCATGGCCGAGTTGAGCGGTTCCCGGCTGGCCGCGCAGCAACAGATGGAAGGCCTCCTGGCGCCGCACC
GGCCCAAGGAGCCCGCGTGGTTCCTGGCCACCGTCGGCGTCTCGCCCGACCACCAGGGCAAGGGTCTGGG
CAGCGCCGTCGTGCTCCCCGGAGTGGAGGCGGCCGAGCGCGCCGGGGTGCCCGCCTTCCTGGAGACCTCC
GCGCCCCGCAACCTCCCCTTCTACGAGCGGCTCGGCTTCACCGTCACCGCCGACGTCGAGTGCCCGAAGG
ACCGCGCGACCTGGTGCATGACCCGCAAGCCCGGTGCCTGACGCCCGCCCCACGACCCGCAGCGCCCGAC
CGAAAGGAGCGCACGACCCCATGCATCGATAAAATAAAAGATTTTATTTAGTCTCCAGAAAAAGGGGGGA
ATGAAAGACCCCACCTGTAGGTTTGGCAAGCTAGCTTAAGTAACGCCATTTTGCAAGGCATGGAAAAATA
CATAACTGAGAATAGAGAAGTTCAGATCAAGGTCAGGAACAGATGGAACAGCTGAATATGGGCCAAACAG
GATATCTGTGGTAAGCAGTTCCTGCCCCGGCTCAGGGCCAAGAACAGATGGAACAGCTGAATATGGGCCA
AACAGGATATCTGTGGTAAGCAGTTCCTGCCCCGGCTCAGGGCCAAGAACAGATGGTCCCCAGATGCGGT
CCAGCCCTCAGCAGTTTCTAGAGAACCATCAGATGTTTCCAGGGTGCCCCAAGGACCTGAAATGACCCTG
TGCCTTATTTGAACTAACCAATCAGTTCGCTTCTCGCTTCTGTTCGCGCGCTTCTGCTCCCCGAGCTCAA
TAAAAGAGCCCACAACCCCTCACTCGGGGCGCCAGTCCTCCGATTGACTGAGTCGCCCGGGTACCCGTGT
ATCCAATAAACCCTCTTGCAGTTGCATCCGACTTGTGGTCTCGCTGTTCCTTGGGAGGGTCTCCTCTGAG
TGATTGACTACCCGTCAGCGGGGGTCTTTCATTTCCGACTTGTGGTCTCGCTGCCTTGGGAGGGTCTCCT
CTGAGTGATTGACTACCCGTCAGCGGGGGTCTTCACATGCAGCATGTATCAAAATTAATTTGGTTTTTTT
TCTTAAGTATTTACATTAAATGGCCATAGTTGCATTAATGAATCGGCCAACGCGCGGGGAGAGGCGGTTT
GCGTATTGGCGCTCTTCCGCTTCCTCGCTCACTGACTCGCTGCGCTCGGTCGTTCGGCTGCGGCGAGCGG
TATCAGCTCACTCAAAGGCGGTAATACGGTTATCCACAGAATCAGGGGATAACGCAGGAAAGAACATGTG
AGCAAAAGGCCAGCAAAAGGCCAGGAACCGTAAAAAGGCCGCGTTGCTGGCGTTTTTCCATAGGCTCCGC
CCCCCTGACGAGCATCACAAAAATCGACGCTCAAGTCAGAGGTGGCGAAACCCGACAGGACTATAAAGAT
ACCAGGCGTTTCCCCCTGGAAGCTCCCTCGTGCGCTCTCCTGTTCCGACCCTGCCGCTTACCGGATACCT
GTCCGCCTTTCTCCCTTCGGGAAGCGTGGCGCTTTCTCATAGCTCACGCTGTAGGTATCTCAGTTCGGTG
TAGGTCGTTCGCTCCAAGCTGGGCTGTGTGCACGAACCCCCCGTTCAGCCCGACCGCTGCGCCTTATCCG
GTAACTATCGTCTTGAGTCCAACCCGGTAAGACACGACTTATCGCCACTGGCAGCAGCCACTGGTAACAG
GATTAGCAGAGCGAGGTATGTAGGCGGTGCTACAGAGTTCTTGAAGTGGTGGCCTAACTACGGCTACACT
AGAAGGACAGTATTTGGTATCTGCGCTCTGCTGAAGCCAGTTACCTTCGGAAAAAGAGTTGGTAGCTCTT
GATCCGGCAAACAAACCACCGCTGGTAGCGGTGGTTTTTTTGTTTGCAAGCAGCAGATTACGCGCAGAAA
AAAAGGATCTCAAGAAGATCCTTTGATCTTTTCTACGGGGTCTGACGCTCAGTGGAACGAAAACTCACGT
TAAGGGATTTTGGTCATGAGATTATCAAAAAGGATCTTCACCTAGATCCTTTTAAATTAAAAATGAAGTT
TGCGGCCGCAAATCAATCTAAAGTATATATGAGTAAACTTGGTCTGACAGTTACCAATGCTTAATCAGTG
AGGCACCTATCTCAGCGATCTGTCTATTTCGTTCATCCATAGTTGCCTGACTCCCCGTCGTGTAGATAAC
TACGATACGGGAGGGCTTACCATCTGGCCCCAGTGCTGCAATGATACCGCGAGACCCACGCTCACCGGCT
CCAGATTTATCAGCAATAAACCAGCCAGCCGGAAGGGCCGAGCGCAGAAGTGGTCCTGCAACTTTATCCG
CCTCCATCCAGTCTATTAATTGTTGCCGGGAAGCTAGAGTAAGTAGTTCGCCAGTTAATAGTTTGCGCAA
CGTTGTTGCCATTGCTACAGGCATCGTGGTGTCACGCTCGTCGTTTGGTATGGCTTCATTCAGCTCCGGT
TCCCAACGATCAAGGCGAGTTACATGATCCCCCATGTTGTGCAAAAAAGCGGTTAGCTCCTTCGGTCCTC
CGATCGTTGTCAGAAGTAAGTTGGCCGCAGTGTTATCACTCATGGTTATGGCAGCACTGCATAATTCTCT
TACTGTCATGCCATCCGTAAGATGCTTTTCTGTGACTGGTGAGTACTCAACCAAGTCATTCTGAGAATAG
TGTATGCGGCGACCGAGTTGCTCTTGCCCGGCGTCAACACGGGATAATACCGCGCCACATAGCAGAACTT
TAAAAGTGCTCATCATTGGAAAACGTTCTTCGGGGCGAAAACTCTCAAGGATCTTACCGCTGTTGAGATC
CAGTTCGATGTAACCCACTCGTGCACCCAACTGATCTTCAGCATCTTTTACTTTCACCAGCGTTTCTGGG
TGAGCAAAAACAGGAAGGCAAAATGCCGCAAAAAAGGGAATAAGGGCGACACGGAAATGTTGAATACTCA
TACTCTTCCTTTTTCAATATTATTGAAGCATTTATCAGGGTTATTGTCTCATGAGCGGATACATATTTGA
ATGTATTTAGAAAAATAAACAAATAGGGGTTCCGCGCACATTTCCCCGAAAAGTGCCAC
Features (pLannotate 1.2.2; 13 found; start..end, strand, type, name):
      7..476     +  LTR            LTR: long terminal repeat from Moloney murine leukemia virus
    600..874     +  misc_feature   MESV Ψ (fragment): packaging signal of murine embryonic stem cell virus
    933..1349    +  CDS            gag (truncated): truncated Moloney murine leukemia virus (MMLV) gag gene lacking the start codon
   1366..1416    +  CDS            Lifeact: peptide that binds filamentous actin (Riedl et al., 2008) first 17 amino acids of budding yeast Abp140
   1429..2148    +  CDS            EGFP: the original enhanced GFP (Yang et al., 1996) mammalian codon-optimized
   2183..2512    +  promoter       SV40 promoter: SV40 enhancer and early promoter
   2522..3121    +  CDS            PuroR: puromycin N-acetyltransferase; pac from Streptomyces; confers resistance to puromycin
   3220..3813    +  LTR            LTR: long terminal repeat from Moloney murine leukemia virus
   3822..3868    +  LTR            5' LTR (truncated) (fragment): truncated long terminal repeat from Moloney murine sarcoma virus
   3951..3999    -  CDS            lacI (fragment): lac repressor; lacI; The lac repressor binds to the lac operator to inhibit transcription in E. coli. This inhibition can be relieved by adding lactose or isopropyl-β-D-thiogalactopyranoside (IPTG).
   4185..4773    -  rep_origin     ori: high-copy-number ColE1/pMB1/pBR322/pUC origin of replication
   4951..5811    -  CDS            AmpR: β-lactamase; bla; confers resistance to ampicillin, carbenicillin, and related antibiotics
   5812..5916    -  promoter       AmpR promoter: bla
