[The description below was written by a language model from this plasmid's Addgene catalogue record and pLannotate feature annotations shown in this document.]
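Description:
pTK92_Lifeact-GFP is a 5.9 kb gammaretroviral expression vector built on the pBABE-puro backbone, designed to deliver a fluorescent F-actin marker into mammalian cells. In bacteria it is maintained through a high-copy ColE1/pUC-type origin and selected with ampicillin via the β-lactamase gene and its native promoter. A short lacI fragment annotated near the origin appears to be a backbone remnant with no functional role.

The retroviral cassette is flanked by Moloney murine leukemia virus long terminal repeats. Downstream of the 5′ LTR lie a packaging signal (annotated as an MESV Ψ fragment) and a truncated gag segment lacking its start codon, which together support efficient encapsidation of the transcript when the plasmid is introduced into a packaging cell line that supplies the viral proteins in trans. The payload, cloned between BamHI and EcoRI sites, is Lifeact, the 17-amino-acid (51 bp) actin-binding peptide from the N terminus of budding yeast Abp140, fused at its C terminus to EGFP. The record lists the promoter only as "pBABE", which in this backbone means transcription is driven by the 5′ LTR. Downstream, an internal SV40 enhancer/early promoter drives puromycin N-acetyltransferase, so that transduced cells carrying the integrated provirus can be selected with puromycin.

The construct is suited to generating stable mammalian cell lines in which filamentous actin is labelled for live-cell fluorescence imaging. The associated publication concerns cortical dynein, membrane elongation and spindle positioning during anaphase, a context consistent with visualising the actin cortex in dividing cells.
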