Addgene plasmid #46356: pTK92_Lifeact-GFP
Depositing lab: Iain Cheeseman. Depositing organization: Whitehead Institute for Biomedical Research. Publication: Cortical dynein and asymmetric membrane elongation coordinately position the spindle in anaphase. Kiyomitsu T, Cheeseman IM. Cell. 2013 Jul 18;154(2):391-402. doi: 10.1016/j.cell.2013.06.010. PubMed 23870127.
Backbone
  Vector backbone: pBABE
  Backbone size w/o insert (bp): 5000
  Total vector size (bp): 5939
  Vector type: Mammalian Expression, Retroviral
  Selectable markers: Puromycin
Growth in bacteria
  Bacterial resistance: Ampicillin, 100 μg/mL
  Growth temperature: 37°C
  Growth strain: DH5alpha
  Copy number: Unknown
Gene/Insert
  Gene/Insert name: Lifeact
  Species: S. cerevisiae (budding yeast)
  Insert size (bp): 51
  Promoter: pBABE
  Tag / fusion protein: GFP (C terminal on insert)
  Cloning method: Restriction Enzyme; 5′ cloning site BamH1 (not destroyed); 3′ cloning site EcoRI (not destroyed)
  Sequencing primers: 5′ GGCATGGACGAGCTGTACAAG; 3′ GCATTCATTTTATGTTTCAGG
Terms and licenses: Academic/Nonprofit Terms; Industry Terms: Not Available to Industry
How to cite: pTK92_Lifeact-GFP was a gift from Iain Cheeseman (Addgene plasmid # 46356 ; http://n2t.net/addgene:46356 ; RRID:Addgene_46356)
