>Addgene plasmid #46356 | pTK92_Lifeact-GFP | addgene partial sequence | sequence record 67880 | pBABE5 5'-CTTTATCCAGCCCTCAC-3'
GCGGATCGCCACCATGGGTGTCGCAGATTTGATCAAGAAATTCGAAAGCATCTCAAAGGAAGAAGGAGGA
GGATCGATGGTGAGCAAGGGCGAGGAGCTGTTCACCGGGGTGGTGCCCATCCTGGTCGAGCTGGACGGCG
ACGTAAACGGCCACAAGTTCAGCGTGTCCGGCGAGGGCGAGGGCGATGCCACCTACGGCAAGCTGACCCT
GAAGTTCATCTGCACCACCGGCAAGCTGCCCGTGCCCTGGCCCACCCTCGTGACCACCCTGACCTACGGC
GTGCAGTGCTTCAGCCGCTACCCCGACCACATGAAGCAGCACGACTTCTTCAAGTCCGCCATGCCCGAAG
GCTACGTCCAGGAGCGCACCATCTTCTTCAAGGACGACGGCAACTACAAGACCCGCGCCGAGGTGAAGTT
CGAGGGCGACACCCTGGTGAACCGCATCGAGCTGAAGGGCATCGACTTCAAGGAGGACGGCAACATCCTG
GGGCACAAGCTGGAGTACAACTACAACAGCCACAACGTCTATATCATGGCCGACAAGCAGAAGAACGGCA
TCAAGGTGAACTTCAAGATCCGCCACAACATCGAGGACGGCAGCGTGCAGCTCGCCGACCACTACCAGCA
GAACACCCCCATCGGCGACGGCCCCGTGCTGCTGCCCGACAACCACTACCTGAGCACCCAGTCCGCCCTG
AGCAAAGACCCCAACGAGAAGCGCGATCACATGGTCCTGCTGGAGTTCGTGACCGCCGCCGGGATCACTC
TCGGCATGGACGAGCTGTACAAGTAAGAATTCGCCAGCACAGTGGTCGACCCTGTGGAATGTGTGTCAGT
TAGGGTGTGGAAAGTCCCCAGGCTCCC
